>Addgene plasmid #203250 | B*46:01:01 | addgene full sequence | sequence record 399942 | Addgene NGS Result
GACGGATCGGGAGATCTCCCGATCCCCTATGGTGCACTCTCAGTACAATCTGCTCTGATGCCGCATAGTT
AAGCCAGTATCTGCTCCCTGCTTGTGTGTTGGAGGTCGCTGAGTAGTGCGCGAGCAAAATTTAAGCTACA
ACAAGGCAAGGCTTGACCGACAATTGCATGAAGAATCTGCTTAGGGTTAGGCGTTTTGCGCTGCTTCGCG
ATGTACGGGCCAGATATACGCGTTGACATTGATTATTGACTAGTTATTAATAGTAATCAATTACGGGGTC
ATTAGTTCATAGCCCATATATGGAGTTCCGCGTTACATAACTTACGGTAAATGGCCCGCCTGGCTGACCG
CCCAACGACCCCCGCCCATTGACGTCAATAATGACGTATGTTCCCATAGTAACGCCAATAGGGACTTTCC
ATTGACGTCAATGGGTGGAGTATTTACGGTAAACTGCCCACTTGGCAGTACATCAAGTGTATCATATGCC
AAGTACGCCCCCTATTGACGTCAATGACGGTAAATGGCCCGCCTGGCATTATGCCCAGTACATGACCTTA
TGGGACTTTCCTACTTGGCAGTACATCTACGTATTAGTCATCGCTATTACCATGGTGATGCGGTTTTGGC
AGTACATCAATGGGCGTGGATAGCGGTTTGACTCACGGGGATTTCCAAGTCTCCACCCCATTGACGTCAA
TGGGAGTTTGTTTTGGCACCAAAATCAACGGGACTTTCCAAAATGTCGTAACAACTCCGCCCCATTGACG
CAAATGGGCGGTAGGCGTGTACGGTGGGAGGTCTATATAAGCAGAGCTCTCTGGCTAACTAGAGAACCCA
CTGCTTACTGGCTTATCGAAATTAATACGACTCACTATAGGGAGACCCAAGCTGGCTAGCGTTTAAACTT
AAGCTTGCCACCATGCGGGTCACGGCGCCCCGAACCGTCCTCCTGCTGCTCTCGGGAGCCCTGGCCCTGA
CCGAGACCTGGGCCGGCTCCCACTCCATGAGGTATTTCTACACCGCCATGTCCCGGCCCGGCCGCGGGGA
GCCCCGCTTCATCGCAGTGGGCTACGTGGACGACACCCAGTTCGTGAGGTTCGACAGCGACGCCGCGAGT
CCGAGGATGGCGCCCCGGGCGCCATGGATAGAGCAGGAGGGGCCGGAGTATTGGGACCGGGAGACACAGA
AGTACAAGCGCCAGGCACAGACTGACCGAGTGAGCCTGCGGAACCTGCGCGGCTACTACAACCAGAGCGA
GGCCGGGTCTCACACCCTCCAGAGGATGTACGGCTGCGACGTGGGGCCGGACGGGCGCCTCCTCCGCGGG
CATGACCAGTCCGCCTACGACGGCAAGGATTACATCGCCCTGAACGAGGACCTGAGCTCCTGGACCGCGG
CGGACACGGCGGCTCAGATCACCCAGCGCAAGTGGGAGGCGGCCCGTGAGGCGGAGCAGTGGAGAGCCTA
CCTGGAGGGCCTGTGCGTGGAGTGGCTCCGCAGATACCTGGAGAACGGGAAGGAGACGCTGCAGCGCGCG
GACCCCCCAAAGACACATGTGACCCACCACCCCATCTCTGACCATGAGGCCACCCTGAGGTGCTGGGCCC
TGGGCTTCTACCCTGCGGAGATCACACTGACCTGGCAGCGGGATGGCGAGGACCAAACTCAGGACACCGA
GCTTGTGGAGACCAGACCAGCAGGAGATAGAACCTTCCAGAAGTGGGCAGCTGTGGTGGTGCCTTCTGGA
GAAGAGCAGAGATACACATGCCATGTACAGCATGAGGGGCTGCCGAAGCCCCTCACCCTGAGATGGGAGC
CATCTTCCCAGTCCACCATCCCCATCGTGGGCATTGTTGCTGGCCTGGCTGTCCTAGCAGTTGTGGTCAT
CGGAGCTGTGGTCGCTACTGTGATGTGTAGGAGGAAGAGCTCAGGTGGAAAAGGAGGGAGCTACTCTCAG
GCTGCGTCCAGCGACAGTGCCCAGGGCTCTGATGTGTCTCTCACAGCTTGATCTAGAGGGCCCGTTTAAA
CCCGCTGATCAGCCTCGACTGTGCCTTCTAGTTGCCAGCCATCTGTTGTTTGCCCCTCCCCCGTGCCTTC
CTTGACCCTGGAAGGTGCCACTCCCACTGTCCTTTCCTAATAAAATGAGGAAATTGCATCGCATTGTCTG
AGTAGGTGTCATTCTATTCTGGGGGGTGGGGTGGGGCAGGACAGCAAGGGGGAGGATTGGGAAGACAATA
GCAGGCATGCTGGGGATGCGGTGGGCTCTATGGCTTCTGAGGCGGAAAGAACCAGCTGGGGCTCTAGGGG
GTATCCCC
[124 nt withheld, positions 2319-2442]
C
[91 nt withheld, positions 2444-2534]
A
[49 nt withheld, positions 2536-2584]
CCTTTGACGTTGGAGTCCACGTTCTTT
[37 nt withheld, positions 2612-2648]
ACCCTATCTCGGTCTATTCTTTTGATTTATAAGGGATTTTGCCGATTTCGGCCTATTGGTTAAAAAATGA
GCTGATTTAACAAAAATTTAACGCGAATTAATTCTGTGGAATGTGTGTCAGTTAGGGTGTGGAAAGTCCC
CAGGCTCCCCAGCAGGCAGAAGTATGCAAAGCATGCATCTCAATTAGTCAGCAACCAGGTGTGGAAAGTC
CCCAGGCTCCCCAGCAGGCAGAAGTATGCAAAGCATGCATCTCAATTAGTCAGCAACCATAGTCCCGCCC
CTAACTCCGCCCATCCCGCCCCTAACTCCGCCCAGTTCCGCCCATTCTCCGCCCCATGGCTGACTAATTT
TTTTTATTTATGCAGAGGCCGAGGCCGCCTCTGCCTCTGAGCTATTCCAGAAGTAGTGAGGAGGCTTTTT
TGGAGGCCTAGGCTTTTGCAAAAAGCTCCCGGGAGCTTGTATATCCATTTTCGGATCTGATCAAGAGACA
GGATGAGGATCGTTTCGCATGATTGAACAAGATGGATTGCACGCAGGTTCTCCGGCCGCTTGGGTGGAGA
GGCTATTCGGCTATGACTGGGCACAACAGACAATCGGCTGCTCTGATGCCGCCGTGTTCCGGCTGTCAGC
GCAGGGGCGCCCGGTTCTTTTTGTCAAGACCGACCTGTCCGGTGCCCTGAATGAACTGCAGGACGAGGCA
GCGCGGCTATCGTGGCTGGCCACGACGGGCGTTCCTTGCGCAGCTGTGCTCGACGTTGTCACTGAAGCGG
GAAGGGACTGGCTGCTATTGGGCGAAGTGCCGGGGCAGGATCTCCTGTCATCTCACCTTGCTCCTGCCGA
GAAAGTATCCATCATGGCTGATGCAATGCGGCGGCTGCATACGCTTGATCCGGCTACCTGCCCATTCGAC
CACCAAGCGAAACATCGCATCGAGCGAGCACGTACTCGGATGGAAGCCGGTCTTGTCGATCAGGATGATC
TGGACGAAGAGCATCAGGGGCTCGCGCCAGCCGAACTGTTCGCCAGGCTCAAGGCGCGCATGCCCGACGG
CGAGGATCTCGTCGTGACCCATGGCGATGCCTGCTTGCCGAATATCATGGTGGAAAATGGCCGCTTTTCT
GGATTCATCGACTGTGGCCGGCTGGGTGTGGCGGACCGCTATCAGGACATAGCGTTGGCTACCCGTGATA
TTGCTGAAGAGCTTGGCGGCGAATGGGCTGACCGCTTCCTCGTGCTTTACGGTATCGCCGCTCCCGATTC
GCAGCGCATCGCCTTCTATCGCCTTCTTGACGAGTTCTTCTGAGCGGGACTCTGGGGTTCGAAATGACCG
ACCAAGCGACGCCCAACCTGCCATCACGAGATTTCGATTCCACCGCCGCCTTCTATGAAAGGTTGGGCTT
CGGAATCGTTTTCCGGGACGCCGGCTGGATGATCCTCCAGCGCGGGGATCTCATGCTGGAGTTCTTCGCC
CACCCCAACTTGTTTATTGCAGCTTATAATGGTTACAAATAAAGCAATAGCATCACAAATTTCACAAATA
AAGCATTTTTTTCACTGCATTCTAGTTGTGGTTTGTCCAAACTCATCAATGTATCTTATCATGTCTGTAT
ACCGTCGACCTCTAGCTAGAGCTTGGCGTAATCATGGTCATAGCTGTTTCCTGTGTGAAATTGTTATCCG
CTCACAATTCCACACAACATACGAGCCGGAAGCATAAAGTGTAAAGCCTGGGGTGCCTAATGAGTGAGCT
AACTCACATTAATTGCGTTGCGCTCACTGCCCGCTTTCCAGTCGGGAAACCTGTCGTGCCAGCTGCATTA
ATGAATCGGCCAACGCGCGGGGAGAGGCGGTTTGCGTATTGGGCGCTCTTCCGCTTCCTCGCTCACTGAC
TCGCTGCGCTCGGTCGTTCGGCTGCGGCGAGCGGTATCAGCTCACTCAAAGGCGGTAATACGGTTATCCA
CAGAATCAGGGGATAACGCAGGAAAGAACATGTGAGCAAAAGGCCAGCAAAAGGCCAGGAACCGTAAAAA
GGCCGCGTTGCTGGCGTTTTTCCATAGGCTCCGCCCCCCTGACGAGCATCACAAAAATCGACGCTCAAGT
CAGAGGTGGCGAAACCCGACAGGACTATAAAGATACCAGGCGTTTCCCCCTGGAAGCTCCCTCGTGCGCT
CTCCTGTTCCGACCCTGCCGCTTACCGGATACCTGTCCGCCTTTCTCCCTTCGGGAAGCGTGGCGCTTTC
TCATAGCTCACGCTGTAGGTATCTCAGTTCGGTGTAGGTCGTTCGCTCCAAGCTGGGCTGTGTGCACGAA
CCCCCCGTTCAGCCCGACCGCTGCGCCTTATCCGGTAACTATCGTCTTGAGTCCAACCCGGTAAGACACG
ACTTATCGCCACTGGCAGCAGCCACTGGTAACAGGATTAGCAGAGCGAGGTATGTAGGCGGTGCTACAGA
GTTCTTGAAGTGGTGGCCTAACTACGGCTACACTAGAAGAACAGTATTTGGTATCTGCGCTCTGCTGAAG
CCAGTTACCTTCGGAAAAAGAGTTGGTAGCTCTTGATCCGGCAAACAAACCACCGCTGGTAGCGGTGGTT
TTTTTGTTTGCAAGCAGCAGATTACGCGCAGAAAAAAAGGATCTCAAGAAGATCCTTTGATCTTTTCTAC
GGGGTCTGACGCTCAGTGGAACGAAAACTCACGTTAAGGGATTTTGGTCATGAGATTATCAAAAAGGATC
TTCACCTAGATCCTTTTAAATTAAAAATGAAGTTTTAAATCAATCTAAAGTATATATGAGTAAACTTGGT
CTGACAGTTACCAATGCTTAATCAGTGAGGCACCTATCTCAGCGATCTGTCTATTTCGTTCATCCATAGT
TGCCTGACTCCCCGTCGTGTAGATAACTACGATACGGGAGGGCTTACCATCTGGCCCCAGTGCTGCAATG
ATACCGCGAGACCCACGCTCACCGGCTCCAGATTTATCAGCAATAAACCAGCCAGCCGGAAGGGCCGAGC
GCAGAAGTGGTCCTGCAACTTTATCCGCCTCCATCCAGTCTATTAATTGTTGCCGGGAAGCTAGAGTAAG
TAGTTCGCCAGTTAATAGTTTGCGCAACGTTGTTGCCATTGCTACAGGCATCGTGGTGTCACGCTCGTCG
TTTGGTATGGCTTCATTCAGCTCCGGTTCCCAACGATCAAGGCGAGTTACATGATCCCCCATGTTGTGCA
AAAAAGCGGTTAGCTCCTTCGGTCCTCCGATCGTTGTCAGAAGTAAGTTGGCCGCAGTGTTATCACTCAT
GGTTATGGCAGCACTGCATAATTCTCTTACTGTCATGCCATCCGTAAGATGCTTTTCTGTGACTGGTGAG
TACTCAACCAAGTCATTCTGAGAATAGTGTATGCGGCGACCGAGTTGCTCTTGCCCGGCGTCAATACGGG
ATAATACCGCGCCACATAGCAGAACTTTAAAAGTGCTCATCATTGGAAAACGTTCTTCGGGGCGAAAACT
CTCAAGGATCTTACCGCTGTTGAGATCCAGTTCGATGTAACCCACTCGTGCACCCAACTGATCTTCAGCA
TCTTTTACTTTCACCAGCGTTTCTGGGTGAGCAAAAACAGGAAGGCAAAATGCCGCAAAAAAGGGAATAA
GGGCGACACGGAAATGTTGAATACTCATACTCTTCCTTTTTCAATATTATTGAAGCATTTATCAGGGTTA
TTGTCTCATGAGCGGATACATATTTGAATGTATTTAGAAAAATAAACAAATAGGGGTTCCGCGCACATTT
CCCCGAAAAGTGCCACCTGACGTC
Features (pLannotate 1.2.2; 20 found; start..end, strand, type, name):
     28..80      -  misc_feature   bom (fragment): basis of mobility region from pBR322
    235..614     +  enhancer       CMV enhancer: human cytomegalovirus immediate early enhancer
    615..818     +  promoter       CMV promoter: human cytomegalovirus (CMV) immediate early promoter
    814..847     +  LTR            5' LTR (truncated) (fragment): truncated 5' long terminal repeat (LTR) from HIV-1
    863..881     +  promoter       T7 promoter: promoter for bacteriophage T7 RNA polymerase
    923..2008    +  CDS            HLA-B: HLAB_HUMAN - Also known as HLAB. Experimental evidence at protein level: Swiss-Prot protein existence level 1. Allele B*67:01: Displays peptides sharing a common signature motif, namely a Pro residue at position 2 and Leu anchor residue at the C-terminus. From Homo sapiens (Human).
   2049..2273    +  polyA_signal   bGH poly(A) signal: bovine growth hormone polyadenylation signal
   2277..2298    +  promoter       SV40 promoter (fragment): SV40 enhancer and early promoter
   2319..2747    +  rep_origin     f1 ori (sequence partly withheld): f1 bacteriophage origin of replication; arrow indicates direction of (+) strand synthesis
   2761..3090    +  promoter       SV40 promoter: SV40 enhancer and early promoter
   3157..3948    +  CDS            neo: KKA2_KLEPN - Also known as kan, nptII. Experimental evidence at protein level: Swiss-Prot protein existence level 1. Resistance to kanamycin, neomycin, paromomycin, ribostamycin, butirosin and gentamicin B. From Klebsiella pneumoniae.
   3972..4130    +  CDS            ble (fragment): BLE_KLEPN - Experimental evidence at protein level: Swiss-Prot protein existence level 1. Binding protein with a strong affinity to the bleomycin family of antibiotics. Binds to CL990; an antimitotic-antibiotic compound. From Klebsiella pneumoniae.
   4125..4246    +  polyA_signal   SV40 poly(A) signal: SV40 polyadenylation signal
   4319..4335    -  protein_bind   lac operator: The lac repressor binds to the lac operator to inhibit transcription in E. coli. This inhibition can be relieved by adding lactose or isopropyl-β-D-thiogalactopyranoside (IPTG). lac repressor encoded by lacI
   4343..4373    -  promoter       lac promoter: promoter for the E. coli lac operon
   4388..4409    -  protein_bind   CAP binding site: CAP binding activates transcription in the presence of cAMP. E. coli catabolite activator protein
   4422..4514    -  CDS            lacI (fragment): lac repressor; lacI; The lac repressor binds to the lac operator to inhibit transcription in E. coli. This inhibition can be relieved by adding lactose or isopropyl-β-D-thiogalactopyranoside (IPTG).
   4697..5285    -  rep_origin     ori: high-copy-number ColE1/pMB1/pBR322/pUC origin of replication
   5456..6316    -  CDS            AmpR: β-lactamase; bla; confers resistance to ampicillin, carbenicillin, and related antibiotics
   6317..6421    -  promoter       AmpR promoter: bla
