[The description below was written by a language model from this plasmid's Addgene catalogue record and pLannotate feature annotations shown in this document.]
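Description:
B*46:01:01 is a mammalian expression plasmid built on the pcDNA-3 backbone that carries the coding sequence of the human HLA class I allele HLA-B*46:01:01, cloned between BamHI and EcoRI sites. In the 6,452 nt sequenced record, the roughly 1.1 kb HLA-B open reading frame sits downstream of the human cytomegalovirus immediate-early enhancer and promoter and is followed by the bovine growth hormone polyadenylation signal, an arrangement that gives strong constitutive transcription in transfected mammalian cells. A T7 promoter lies between the CMV promoter and the insert and can serve for in vitro transcription or as a sequencing priming site. No epitope tag or reporter is annotated on the insert. The automated annotation text for the coding sequence mentions a different HLA-B allele. This reflects the generic protein database entry matched by the annotation tool, not the allele identity given in the catalogue.

The backbone provides a second cassette in which the SV40 enhancer/early promoter drives the neomycin phosphotransferase gene, terminated by the SV40 poly(A) signal, allowing G418 selection of stably expressing mammalian cells. In bacteria the plasmid is maintained at high copy through a ColE1/pUC-type origin and selected with ampicillin via the β-lactamase gene and its own promoter. An f1 origin is also present. Small annotated fragments such as the partial HIV-1 LTR, ble, lacI and bom hits, along with the lac promoter/operator elements, appear to be backbone remnants or short similarity matches with no stated function here. The stated purpose is overexpression of a single HLA allele, and the associated publication concerns large-scale HLA class I peptidome profiling to improve epitope prediction.
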