Addgene plasmid #203250: B*46:01:01
Purpose: Overexpress HLA allele
Depositing lab: Derin Keskin & Catherine Wu. Depositing organization: Dana-Farber Cancer Institute. Publication: A large peptidome dataset improves HLA class I epitope prediction across most of the human population. Sarkizova S, Klaeger S, Le PM, Li LW, Oliveira G, Keshishian H, Hartigan CR, Zhang W, Braun DA, Ligon KL, Bachireddy P, Zervantonakis IK, Rosenbluth JM, Ouspenskaia T, Law T, Justesen S, Stevens J, Lane WJ, Eisenhaure T, Lan Zhang G, Clauser KR, Hacohen N, Carr SA, Wu CJ, Keskin DB. Nat Biotechnol. 2020 Feb;38(2):199-209. doi: 10.1038/s41587-019-0322-9. Epub 2019 Dec 16. PubMed 31844290.
Backbone
  Vector backbone: pcDNA-3
  Vector type: Mammalian Expression
Growth in bacteria
  Bacterial resistance: Ampicillin, 100 μg/mL
  Growth temperature: 37°C
  Growth strain: NEB Stable
  Copy number: High Copy
Gene/Insert
  Gene/Insert name: B*46:01:01
  Species: H. sapiens (human)
  Entrez Gene: HLA-B (a.k.a. AS, B-4901, HLAB)
  Cloning method: Restriction Enzyme; 5′ cloning site BamHI (unknown if destroyed); 3′ cloning site EcoRI (unknown if destroyed)
  Sequencing primers: 5′ unknown
Terms and licenses: Academic/Nonprofit Terms; Industry Terms: Not Available to Industry
Depositor comments: Shortname from TIGL: K25
How to cite: B*46:01:01 was a gift from Derin Keskin & Catherine Wu (Addgene plasmid # 203250 ; http://n2t.net/addgene:203250 ; RRID:Addgene_203250)
